>Addgene plasmid #74285 | pR26 CAG/GFP Asc | addgene full sequence | sequence record 357226 | Addgene NGS Result
CCACCGCGGCAGGCCCTCCGAGCGTGGTGGAGCCGTTCTGTGAGACAGCCGGGTACGAGTCGTGACGCTG
GAAGGGGCAAGCGGGTGGTGGGCAGGAATGCGGTCCGCCCTGCAGCAACCGGAGGGGGAGGGAGAAGGGA
GCGGAAAAGTCTCCACCGGACGCGGCCATGGCTCGGGGGGGGGGGGGCAGCGGAGGAGCGCTTCCGGCCG
ACGTCTCGTCGCTGATTGGCTTCTTTTCCTCCCGCCGTGTGTGAAAACACAAATGGCGTGTTTTGGTTGG
CGTAAGGCGCCTGTCAGTTAACGGCAGCCGGAGTGCGCAGCCGCCGGCAGCCTCGCTCTGCCCACTGGGT
GGGGCGGGAGGTAGGTGGGGTGAGGCGAGCTGGACGTGCGGGCGCGGTCGGCCTCTGGCGGGGCGGGGGA
GGGGAGGGAGGGTCAGCGAAAGTAGCTCGCGCGCGAGCGGCCGCCCACCCTCCCCTTCCTCTGGGGGAGT
CGTTTTACCCGCCGCCGGCCGGGCCTCGTCGTCTGATTGGCTCTCGGGGCCCAGAAAACTGGCCCTTGCC
ATTGGCTCGTGTTCGTGCAAGTTGAGTCCATCCGCCGGCCAGCGGGGGCGGCGAGGAGGCGCTCCCAGGT
TCCGGCCCTCCCCTCGGCCCCGCGCCGCAGAGTCTGGCCGCGCGCCCCTGCGCAACGTGGCAGGAAGCGC
GCGCTGGGGGCGGGGACGGGCAGTAGGGCTGAGCGGCTGCGGGGCGGGTGCAAGCACGTTTCCGACTTGA
GTTGCCTCAAGAGGGGCGTGCTGAGCCAGACCTCCATCGCGCACTCCGGGGAGTGGAGGGAAGGAGCGAG
GGCTCAGTTGGGCTGTTTTGGAGGCAGGAAGCACTTGCTCTCCCAAAGTCGCTCTGAGTTGTTATCAGTA
AGGGAGCTGCAGTGGAGTAGGCGGGGAGAAGGCCGCACCCTTCTCCGGAGGGGGGAGGGGAGTGTTGCAA
TACCTTTCTGGGAGTTCTCTGCTGCCTCCTGGCTTCTGAGGACCGCCCTGGGCCTGGGAGAATCCCTTCC
CCCTCTTCCCTCGTGATCTGCAACTCCAGTCTTTCTAGCATCTGTAGGGCGCAGTAGTCCAGGGTTTCCT
TGATGATGTCATACTTATCCTGTCCCTTTTTTTTCCACAGCTCGCGGTTGAGGACAAACTCTTCGCGGTC
TTTCCAGTGGTTAATTAACTCGAGGACTGTGCCTTCTAGTTGCCAGCCATCTGTTGTTTGCCCCTCCCCC
GTGCCTTCCTTGACCCTGGAAGGTGCCACTCCCACTGTCCTTTCCTAATAAAATGAGGAAATTGCATCGC
ATTGTCTGAGTAGGTGTCATTCTATTCTGGGGGGTGGGGTGGGGCAGGACAGCAAGGGGGAGGATTGGGA
AGACAATAGCAGGCATGCTGGGGATGCGGTCTAGCGACTGTGCCTTCTAGTTGCCAGCCATCTGTTGTTT
GCCCCTCCCCCGTGCCTTCCTTGACCCTGGAAGGTGCCACTCCCACTGTCCTTTCCTAATAAAATGAGGA
AATTGCATCGCATTGTCTGAGTAGGTGTCATTCTATTCTGGGGGGTGGGGTGGGGCAGGACAGCAAGGGG
GAGGATTGGGAAGACAATAGCAGGCATGCTGGGGATGCGGGTCGACATTGATTATTGACTAGTTATTAAT
AGTAATCAATTACGGGGTCATTAGTTCATAGCCCATATATGGAGTTCCGCGTTACATAACTTACGGTAAA
TGGCCCGCCTGGCTGACCGCCCAACGACCCCCGCCCATTGACGTCAATAATGACGTATGTTCCCATAGTA
ACGCCAATAGGGACTTTCCATTGACGTCAATGGGTGGAGTATTTACGGTAAACTGCCCACTTGGCAGTAC
ATCAAGTGTATCATATGCCAAGTACGCCCCCTATTGACGTCAATGACGGTAAATGGCCCGCCTGGCATTA
TGCCCAGTACATGACCTTATGGGACTTTCCTACTTGGCAGTACATCTACGTATTAGTCATCGCTATTACC
ATGGTCGAGGTGAGCCCCACGTTCTGCTTCACTCTCCCCATCTCCCCCCCCTCCCCACCCCCAATTTTGT
ATTTATTTATTTTTTAATTATTTTGTGCAGCGATGGGGGCGGGGGGGGGGGGGGSGCGCCAGGCGGGGCG
GGGCGGGGCGAGGGGCGGGGCGGGGCGAGGCGGAGAGGTGCGGCGGCAGCCAATCAGAGCGGCGCGCTCC
GAAAGTTTCCTTTTATGGCGAGGCGGCGGCGGCGGCGGCCCTATAAAAAGCGAAGCGCGCGGCGGGCGGG
AGTCGCTGCGCGCTGCCTTCGCCCCGTGCCCCGCTCCGCCGCCGCCTCGCGCCGCCCGCCCCGGCTCTGA
CTGACCGCGTTACTCCCACAGGTGAGCGGGCGGGACGGCCCTTCTCCTCCGGGCTGTAATTAGCGCTTGG
TTTAATGACGGCTTGTTTCTTTTCTGTGGCTGCGTGAAAGCCTTGAGGGGCTCCGGGAGGGCCCTTTGTG
CGGGGGGAGCGGCTCGGGGGGTGCGTGCGTGTGTGTGTGCGTGGGGAGCGCCGCGTGCGGCTCCGCGCTG
CCCGGCGGCTGTGAGCGCTGCGGGCGCGGCGCGGGGCTTTGTGCGCTCCGCAGTGTGCGCGAGGGGAGCG
CGGCCGGGGGCGGTGCCCCGCGGTGCGGGGGGGGCTGCGAGGGGAACAAAGGCTGCGTGCGGGGTGTGTG
CGTGGGGGGGTGAGCAGGGGGTGTGGGCGCGTCGGTCGGGCTGCAACCCCCCCTGCACCCCCCTCCCCGA
GTTGCTGAGCACGGCCCGGCTTCGGGTGCGGGGCTCCGTACGGGGCGTGGCGCGGGGCTCGCCGTGCCGG
GCGGGGGGTGGCGGCAGGTGGGGGTGCCGGGCGGGGCGGGGCCGCCTCGGGCCGGGGAGGGCTCGGGGGA
GGGGCGCGGCGGCCCCCGGAGCGCCGGCGGCTGTCGAGGCGCGGCGAGCCGCAGCCATTGCCTTTTATGG
TAATCGTGCGAGAGGGCGCAGGGACTTCCTTTGTCCCAAATCTGTGCGGAGCCGAAATCTGGGAGGCGCC
GCCGCACCCCCTCTAGCGGGCGCGGGGCGAAGCGGTGCGGCGCCGGCAGGAAGGAAATGGGCGGGGAGGG
CCTTCGTGCGTCGCCGCGCCGCCGTCCCCTTCTCCCTCTCCAGCCTCGGGGCTGTCCGCGGGGGGACGGC
TGCCTTCGGGGGGGACGGGGCAGGGCGGGGTTCGGCTTCTGGCGTGTGACCGGCGGCTCTAGAGCCTCTG
CTAACCATGTTCATGCCTTCTTCTTTTTCCTACAGCTCCTGGGCAACGTGCTGGTTATTGTGCTGTCTCA
TCATTTTGGCAAAGAATTCTTAATTAAATAACTTCGTATAGCATACATTATACGAAGTTATGGATCCGAA
CAAACGACCCAACACCCGTGCGTTTTATTCTGTCTTTTTATTGCCGATCCCCTCAGAAGAACTCGTCAAG
AAGGCGATAGAAGGCGATGCGCTGCGAATCGGGAGCGGCGATACCGTAAAGCACGAGGAAGCGGTCAGCC
CATTCGCCGCCAAGCTCTTCAGCAATATCACGGGTAGCCAACGCTATGTCCTGATAGCGGTCCGCCACAC
CCAGCCGGCCACAGTCGATGAATCCAGAAAAGCGGCCATTTTCCACCATGATATTCGGCAAGCAGGCATC
GCCATGGGTCACGACGAGATCCTCGCCGTCGGGCATGCGCGCCTTGAGCCTGGCGAACAGTTCGGCTGGC
GCGAGCCCCTGATGCTCTTCGTCCAGATCATCCTGATCGACAAGACCGGCTTCCATCCGAGTACGTGCTC
GCTCGATGCGATGTTTCGCTTGGTGGTCGAATGGGCAGGTAGCCGGATCAAGCGTATGCAGCCGCCGCAT
TGCATCAGCCATGATGGATACTTTCTCGGCAGGAGCAAGGTGAGATGACAGGAGATCCTGCCCCGGCACT
TCGCCCAATAGCAGCCAGTCCCTTCCCGCTTCAGTGACAACGTCGAGCACAGCTGCGCAAGGAACGCCCG
TCGTGGCCAGCCACGATAGCCGCGCTGCCTCGTCCTGCAGTTCATTCAGGGCACCGGACAGGTCGGTCTT
GACAAAAAGAACCGGGCGCCCCTGCGCTGACAGCCGGAACACGGCGGCATCAGAGCAGCCGATTGTCTGT
TGTGCCCAGTCATAGCCGAATAGCCTCTCCACCCAAGCGGCCGGAGAACCTGCGTGCAATCCATCTTGTT
CAATGGCCGATCCCATATTGGCTGCAGGGTCGCTCGGTGTTCGAGGCCACACGCGTCACCTTAATATGCG
AAGTGGACCTGGGACCGCGCCGCCCCGACTGCATCTGCGTGTTCGAATTCGCCAATGACAAGACGCTGGG
CGGGGTTTGCTCGACATTGGGTGGAAACATTCCAGGCCTGGGTGGAGAGGCTTTTTGCTTCCTCTTGCAA
AACCACACTGCTCGACATTGGGTGGAAACATTCCAGGCCTGGGTGGAGAGGCTTTTTGCTTCCTCTTGAA
AACCACACTGCTCGACTAGTGATTAAAGTCGACTCGGGGACACCAAATATGGCGATCTCGGCCTTTTCGT
TTCTTGGAGCTGGGACATGTTTGCCATCGATCCATCTACCACCAGAACGGCCGTTAGATCTGCTGCCACC
GTTGTTTCCACCGAAGAAACCACCGTTGCCGTAACCACCACGACGGTTGTTGCTAAAGAAGCTGCCACCG
CCACGGCCACCGTTGTAGCCGCCGTTGTTGTTATTGTAGTTGCTACTGTTATTTCTGGCACTTCTTGGTT
TTCCTCTTAAGTGAGGAGGAACATAACCATTCTCGTTGTTGTCGTTGATGCTTAAATTTTGCACTTGTTC
GCTCAGTTCAGCCATAATATGAAATGCTTTTCTTGTTGTTCTTACGGAATACCACTTGCCACCTATCACC
ACAACTAACTTTTTCCCGTTCCTCCATCTCTTTTATATTTTTTTTCTCGAGGGATCTTTGTGAAGGAACC
TTACTTCTGTGGTGTGACATAATTGGACAAACTACCTACAGAGATTTAAAGCTCTAAGGTAAATATAAAA
TTTTTAAGTGTATAATGTGTTAAACTACTGATTCTAATTGTTTGTGTATTTTAGATTCCAACCTATGGAA
CTGATGAATGGGAGCAGTGGTGGAATGCCTTTAATGAGGAAAACCTGTTTTGCTCAGAAGAAATGCCATC
TAGTGATGATGAGGCTACTGCTGACTCTCAACATTCTACTCCTCCAAAAAAGAAGAGAAGGGTAGAAGAC
CCCAAGGACTTTCCTTCAGAATTGCTAAGTTTTTTGAGTCATGCTGTGTTTAGTAATAGAACTCTTGCTT
GCTTTGCTATTTACACCACAAAGGAAAAAGCTGCACTGCTATACAAGAAAATTATGGAAAAATATTCTGT
AACCTTTATAAGTAGGCATAACAGTTATAATCATAACATACTGTTTTTTCTTACTCCACACAGGCATAGA
GTGTCTGCTATTAATAACTATGCTCAAAAATTGTGTACCTTTAGCTTTTTAATTTGTAAAGGGGTTAATA
AGGAATATTTGATGTATAGTGCCTTGACTAGAGATCATAATCAGCCATACCACATTTGTAGAGGTTTTAC
TTGCTTTAAAAAACCTCCCACACCTCCCCCTGAACCTGAAACATAGAATGAATGCAATTGTTGTTGTTAA
CTTGTTTATTGCAGCTTATAATGGTTACAAATAAAGCAATAGCATCACAAATTTCACAAATAAAGCATTT
TTTTCACTGCATTCTAGTTGTGGTTTGTCCAAACTCATCAATGTATCTTATCATGTCTGGATCTGACATG
GTAAGTAAGCTTATAACTTCGTATAGCATACATTATACGAAGTTATCGGCGCGCCGCGGCCGCGATCAAT
TCGGTACCGAAGTTCCTATTCCGAAGTTCCTATTCTCTAGAAAGTATAGGAACTTCCTCGAGGGTACCCC
AATTCCGCCCCCCCCCCCCCCCTAACGTTACTGGCCGAAGCCGCTTGGAATAAGGCCGGTGTGCGTTTGT
CTATATGTTATTTTCCACCATATTGCCGTCTTTTGGCAATGTGAGGGCCCGGAAACCTGGCCCTGTCTTC
TTGACGAGCATTCCTAGGGGTCTTTCCCCTCTCGCCAAAGGAATGCAAGGTCTGTTGAATGTCGTGAAGG
AAGCAGTTCCTCTGGAAGCTTCTTGAAGACAAACAACGTCTGTAGCGACCCTTTGCAGGCAGCGGAACCC
CCCACCTGGCGACAGGTGCCTCTGCGGCCAAAAGCCACGTGTATAAGATACACCTGCAAAGGCGGCACAA
CCCCAGTGCCACGTTGTGAGTTGGATAGTTGTGGAAAGAGTCAAATGGCTCTCCTCAAGCGTATTCAACA
AGGGGCTGAAGGATGCCCAGAAGGTACCCCATTGTATGGGATCTGATCTGGGGCCTCGGTGCACATGCTT
TACATGTGTTTAGTCGAGGTTAAAAAAACGTCTAGGCCCCCCGAACCACGGGGACGTGGTTTTCCTTTGA
AAAACACGATGATAATATGGCCACAACCATGGTGAGCAAGGGCGAGGAGCTGTTCACCGGGGTGGTGCCC
ATCCTGGTCGAGCTGGACGGCGACGTAAACGGCCACAAGTTCAGCGTGTCCGGCGAGGGCGAGGGCGATG
CCACCTACGGCAAGCTGACCCTGAAGTTCATCTGCACCACCGGCAAGCTGCCCGTGCCCTGGCCCACCCT
CGTGACCACCCTGACCTACGGCGTGCAGTGCTTCAGCCGCTACCCCGACCACATGAAGCAGCACGACTTC
TTCAAGTCCGCCATGCCCGAAGGCTACGTCCAGGAGCGCACCATCTTCTTCAAGGACGACGGCAACTACA
AGACCCGCGCCGAGGTGAAGTTCGAGGGCGACACCCTGGTGAACCGCATCGAGCTGAAGGGCATCGACTT
CAAGGAGGACGGCAACATCCTGGGGCACAAGCTGGAGTACAACTACAACAGCCACAACGTCTATATCATG
GCCGACAAGCAGAAGAACGGCATCAAGGTGAACTTCAAGATCCGCCACAACATCGAGGACGGCAGCGTGC
AGCTCGCCGACCACTACCAGCAGAACACCCCCATCGGCGACGGCCCCGTGCTGCTGCCCGACAACCACTA
CCTGAGCACCCAGTCCGCCCTGAGCAAAGACCCCAACGAGAAGCGCGATCACATGGTCCTGCTGGAGTTC
GTGACCGCCGCCGGGATCACTCTCGGCATGGACGAGCTGTACAAGTAATCCGGGATCCGGAGAGCTCCCA
ACGAAGTTCCTATTCCGAAGTTCCTATTCTCTAGAAAGTATAGGAACTTCCTCGAGGTTGGATGCAGCCC
GGGGGATCCACTAGTTCTAGAGCGGCCGATCAGCCTCGACTGTGCCTTCTAGTTGCCAGCCATCTGTTGT
TTGCCCCTCCCCCGTGCCTTCCTTGACCCTGGAAGGTGCCACTCCCACTGTCCTTTCCTAATAAAATGAG
GAAATTGCATCGCATTGTCTGAGTAGGTGTCATTCTATTCTGGGGGGTGGGGTGGGGCAGGACAGCAAGG
GGGAGGATTGGGAAGACAATAGCAGGCATGCTGGGGATGCGGTGGGCTCTATGGCTTCTGAGGCGGAAAG
AACCAGCTGGGGCTCGAGATCCACTAGTTCTAGCCTCGAGGCTAGAGCGGCCGCCGCGCCGATATCGAAT
TCGCTAGAAGATGGGCGGGAGTCTTCTGGGCAGGCTTAAAGGCTAACCTGGTGTGTGGGCGTTGTCCTGC
AGGGGAATTGAACAGGTGTAAAATTGGAGGGACAAGACTTCCCACAGATTTTCGGTTTTGTCGGGAAGTT
TTTTAATAGGGGCAAATAAGGAAAATGGGAGGATAGGTAGTCATCTGGGGTTTTATGCAGCAAAACTACA
GGTTATTATTGCTTGTGATCCGCCTCGGAGTATTTTCCATCGAGGTAGATTAAAGACATGCTCACCCGAG
TTTTATACTCTCCTGCTTGAGATCCTTACTACAGTATGAAATTACAGTGTCGCGAGTTAGACTATGTAAG
CAGAATTTTAATCATTTTTAAAGAGCCCAGTACTTCATATCCATTTCTCCCGCTCCTTCTGCAGCCTTAT
CAAAAGGTATTTTAGAACACTCATTTTAGCCCCATTTTCATTTATTATACTGGCTTATCCAACCCCTAGA
CAGAGCATTGGCATTTTCCCTTTCCTGATCTTAGAAGTCTGATGACTCATGAAACCAGACAGATTAGTTA
CATACACCACAAATCGAGGCTGTAGCTGGGGCCTCAACACTGCAGTTCTTTTATAACTCCTTAGTACACT
TTTTGTTGATCCTTTGCCTTGATCCTTAATTTTCAGTGTCTATCACCTCTCCCGTCAGGTGGTGTTCCAC
ATTTGGGCCTATTCTCAGTCCAGGGAGTTTTACAACAATAGATGTATTGAGAATCCAACCTAAAGCTTAA
CTTTCCACTCCCATGAATGCCTCTCTCCTTTTTCTCCATTTATAAACTGAGCTATTAACCATTAATGGTT
TCCAGGTGGATGTCTCCTCCCCCAATATTACCTGATGTATCTTACATATTGCCAGGCTGATATTTTAAGA
CATTAAAAGGTATATTTCATTATTGAGCCACATGGTATTGATTACTGCTTACTAAAATTTTGTCATTGTA
CACATCTGTAAAAGGTGGTTCCTTTTGGAATGCAAAGTTCAGGTGTTTGTTGTCTTTCCTGACCTAAGGT
CTTGTGAGCTTGTATTTTTTCTATTTAAGCAGTGCTTTCTCTTGGACTGGCTTGACTCATGGCATTCTAC
ACGTTATTGCTGGTCTAAATGTGATTTTGCCAAGCTTCTTCAGGACCTATAATTTTGCTTGACTTGTAGC
CAAACACAAGTAAAATGATTAAGCAACAAATGTATTTGTGAAGCTTGGTTTTTAGGTTGTTGTGTTGTGT
GTGCTTGTGCTCTATAATAATACTATCCAGGGGCTGGAGAGGTGGCTCGGAGTTCAAGAGCACAGACTGC
TCTTCCAGAAGTCCTGAGTTCAATTCCCAGCAACCACATGGTGGCTCACAACCATCTGTAATGGGATCTG
ATGCCCTCTTCTGGTGTGTCTGAAGACCACAAGTGTATTCACATTAAATAAATAAATCCTCCTTCTTCTT
CTTTTTTTTTTTTTTAAAGAGAATACTGTCTCCAGTAGAATTTACTGAAGTAATGAAATACTTTGTGTTT
GTTCCAATATGGTAGCCAATAATCAAATTACTCTTTAAGCACTGGAAATGTTACCAAGGAACTAATTTTT
ATTTGAAGTGTAACTGTGGACAGAGGAGCCATAACTGCAGACTTGTGGGATACAGAAGACCAATGCAGAC
TTTAATGTCTTTTCTCTTACACTAAGCAATAAAGAAATAAAAATTGAACTTCTAGTATCCTATTTGTTTA
AACTGCTAGCTTTACTTAACTTTTGTGCTTCATCTATACAAAGCTGAAAGCTAAGTCTGCAGCCATTACT
AAACATGAAAGCAAGTAATGATAATTTTGGATTTCAAAAATGTAGGGCCAGAGTTTAGCCAGCCAGTGGT
GGTGCTTGCCTTTATGCCTTTAATCCCAGCACTCTGGAGGCAGAGACAGGCAGATCTCTGAGTTTGAGCC
CAGCCTGGTCTACACATCAAGTTCTATCTAGGATAGCCAGGAATACACACAGAAACCCTGTTGGGGAGGG
GGGCTCTGAGATTTCATAAAATTATAATTGAAGCATTCCCTAATGAGCCACTATGGATGTGGCTAAATCC
GTCTACCTTTCTGATGAGATTTGGGTATTATTTTTTCTGTCTCTGCTGTTGGTTGGGTCTTTTGACACTG
TGGGCTTTCTTTAAAGCCTCCTTCCTGCCATGTGGTCTCTTGTTTGCTACTAACTTCCCATGGCTTAAAT
GGCATGGCTTTTTGCCTTCTAAGGGCAGCTGCTGAGATTTGCAGCCTGATTTCCAGGGTGGGGTTGGGAA
ATCTTTCAAACACTAAAATTGTCCTTTAATTTTTTTTTTAAAAAATGGGTTATATAATAAACCTCATAAA
ATAGTTATGAGGAGTGAGGTGGACTAATATTAAATGAGTCCCTCCCCTATAAAAGAGCTATTAAGGCTTT
TTGTCTTATACTTAACTTTTTTTTTAAATGTGGTATCTTTAGAACCAAGGGTCTTAGAGTTTTAGTATAC
AGAAACTGTTGCATCGCTTAATCAGATTTTCTAGTTTCAAATCCAGAGAATCCAAATTCTTCACAGCCAA
AGTCAAATTAAGAATTTCTGACTTTTAATGTTAATTTGCTTACTGTGAATATAAAAATGATAGCTTTTCC
TGAGGCAGGGTCTCACTATGTATCTCTGCCTGATCTGCAACAAGATATGTAGACTAAAGTTCTGCCTGCT
TTTGTCTCCTGAATACTAAGGTTAAAATGTAGTAATACTTTTGGAACTTGCAGGTCAGATTCTTTTATAG
GGGACACACTAAGGGAGCTTGGGTGATAGTTGGTAAAATGTGTTTCAAGTGATGAAAACTTGAATTATTA
TCACCGCAACCTACTTTTTAAAAAAAAAAGCCAGGCCTGTTAGAGCATGCTTAAGGGATCCCTAGGACTT
GCTGAGCACACAAGAGTAGTTACTTGGCAGGCTCCTGGTGAGAGCATATTTCAAAAAACAAGGCAGACAA
CCAAGAAACTACAGTTAAGGTTACCTGTCTTTAAACCATCTGCATATACACAGGGATATTAAAATATTCC
AAATAATATTTCATTCAAGTTTTCCCCCATCAAATTGGGACATGGATTTCTCCGGTGAATAGGCAGAGTT
GGAAACTAAACAAATGTTGGTTTTGTGATTTGTGAAATTGTTTTCAAGTGATAGTTAAAGCCCATGAGAT
ACAGAACAAAGCTGCTATTTCGAGGTCTCTTGGTTTATACTCAGAAGCACTTCTTTGGGTTTCCCTGCAC
TATCCTGATCATGTGCTAGGCCTACCTTAGGCTGATTGTTGTTCAAATAAACTTAAGTTTCCTGTCAGGT
GATGTCATATGATTTCATATATCAAGGCAAAACATGTTATATATGTTAAACATTTGTACTTAATGTGAAA
GTTAGGTCTTTGTGGGTTTGATTTTTAATTTTCAAAACCTGAGCTAAATAAGTCATTTTTACATGTCTTA
CATTTGGTGGAATTGTATAATTGTGGTTTGCAGGCAAGACTCTCTGACCTAGTAACCCTACCTATAGAGC
ACTTTGCTGGGTCACAAGTCTAGGAGTCAAGCATTTCACCTTGAAGTTGAGACGTTTTGTTAGTGTATAC
TAGTTTATATGTTGGAGGACATGTTTATCCAGAAGATATTCAGGACTATTTTTGACTGGGCTAAGGAATT
GATTCTGATTAGCACTGTTAGTGAGCATTGAGTGGCCTTTAGGCTTGAATTGGAGTCACTTGTATATCTC
AAATAATGCTGGCCTTTTTTAAAAAGCCCTTGTTCTTTATCACCCTGTTTTCTACATAATTTTTGTTCAA
AGAAATACTTGTTTGGATCTCCTTTTGACAACAATAGCATGTTTTCAAGCCATATTTTTTTTCCTTTTTT
TTTTTTTTTTTGGTTTTTCGAGACAGGGTTTCTCTGTATAGCCCTGGCTGTCCTGGAACTCACTTTGTAG
ACCAGGCTGGCCTCGAACTCAGAAATCCGCCTGCCTCTGCCTCCTGAGTGCCGGGATTAAAGGCGTGCAC
CACCACGCCTGGCTAAGTTGGATATTTTGTTATATAACTATAACCAATACTAACTCCACTGGGTGGATTT
TTAATTCAGTCAGTAGTCTTAAGTGGTCTTTATTGGCCCTTCATTAAAATCTACTGTTCACTCTAACAGA
GGCTGTTGGTACTAGTGGCACTTAAGCAACTTCCTACGGATATACTAGCAGATTAAGGGTCAGGGATAGA
AACTAGTCTAGCGTTTTGTATACCTACCAGCTTTATACTACCTTGTTCTGATAGAAATATTTCAGGACAT
CTAGCTTATCGATACCGTCGACGGTATCGATAAGCTTGATATCGAATTCTACCGGGTAGGGGAGGCGCTT
TTCCCAAGGCAGTCTGGAGCATGCGCTTTAGCAGCCCCGCTGGGCACTTGGCGCTACACAAGTGGCCTCT
GGCCTCGCACACATTCCACATCCACCGGTAGGCGCCGCCGCCCTGCAGGGCGATCGCGGCCGCGGTACCC
AGCTTTTGTTCCCTTTAGTGAGGGTTAATTGCGCGCTTGGCGTAATCATGGTCATAGCTGTTTCCTGTGT
GAAATTGTTATCCGCTCACAATTCCACACAACATACGAGCCGGAAGCATAAAGTGTAAAGCCTGGGGTGC
CTAATGAGTGAGCTAACTCACATTAATTGCGTTGCGCTCACTGCCCGCTTTCCAGTCGGGAAACCTGTCG
TGCCAGCTGCATTAATGAATCGGCCAACGCGCGGGGAGAGGCGGTTTGCGTATTGGGCGCTCTTCCGCTT
CCTCGCTCACTGACTCGCTGCGCTCGGTCGTTCGGCTGCGGCGAGCGGTATCAGCTCACTCAAAGGCGGT
AATACGGTTATCCACAGAATCAGGGGATAACGCAGGAAAGAACATGTGAGCAAAAGGCCAGCAAAAGGCC
AGGAACCGTAAAAAGGCCGCGTTGCTGGCGTTTTTCCATAGGCTCCGCCCCCCTGACGAGCATCACAAAA
ATCGACGCTCAAGTCAGAGGTGGCGAAACCCGACAGGACTATAAAGATACCAGGCGTTTCCCCCTGGAAG
CTCCCTCGTGCGCTCTCCTGTTCCGACCCTGCCGCTTACCGGATACCTGTCCGCCTTTCTCCCTTCGGGA
AGCGTGGCGCTTTCTCATAGCTCACGCTGTAGGTATCTCAGTTCGGTGTAGGTCGTTCGCTCCAAGCTGG
GCTGTGTGCACGAACCCCCCGTTCAGCCCGACCGCTGCGCCTTATCCGGTAACTATCGTCTTGAGTCCAA
CCCGGTAAGACACGACTTATCGCCACTGGCAGCAGCCACTGGTAACAGGATTAGCAGAGCGAGGTATGTA
GGCGGTGCTACAGAGTTCTTGAAGTGGTGGCCTAACTACGGCTACACTAGAAGAACAGTATTTGGTATCT
GCGCTCTGCTGAAGCCAGTTACCTTCGGAAAAAGAGTTGGTAGCTCTTGATCCGGCAAACAAACCACCGC
TGGTAGCGGTGGTTTTTTTGTTTGCAAGCAGCAGATTACGCGCAGAAAAAAAGGATCTCAAGAAGATCCT
TTGATCTTTTCTACGGGGTCTGACGCTCAGTGGAACGAAAACTCACGTTAAGGGATTTTGGTCATGAGAT
TATCAAAAAGGATCTTCACCTAGATCCTTTTAAATTAAAAATGAAGTTTTAAATCAATCTAAAGTATATA
TGAGTAAACTTGGTCTGACAGTTACCAATGCTTAATCAGTGAGGCACCTATCTCAGCGATCTGTCTATTT
CGTTCATCCATAGTTGCCTGACTCCCCGTCGTGTAGATAACTACGATACGGGAGGGCTTACCATCTGGCC
CCAGTGCTGCAATGATACCGCGAGACCCACGCTCACCGGCTCCAGATTTATCAGCAATAAACCAGCCAGC
CGGAAGGGCCGAGCGCAGAAGTGGTCCTGCAACTTTATCCGCCTCCATCCAGTCTATTAATTGTTGCCGG
GAAGCTAGAGTAAGTAGTTCGCCAGTTAATAGTTTGCGCAACGTTGTTGCCATTGCTACAGGCATCGTGG
TGTCACGCTCGTCGTTTGGTATGGCTTCATTCAGCTCCGGTTCCCAACGATCAAGGCGAGTTACATGATC
CCCCATGTTGTGCAAAAAAGCGGTTAGCTCCTTCGGTCCTCCGATCGTTGTCAGAAGTAAGTTGGCCGCA
GTGTTATCACTCATGGTTATGGCAGCACTGCATAATTCTCTTACTGTCATGCCATCCGTAAGATGCTTTT
CTGTGACTGGTGAGTACTCAACCAAGTCATTCTGAGAATAGTGTATGCGGCGACCGAGTTGCTCTTGCCC
GGCGTCAATACGGGATAATACCGCGCCACATAGCAGAACTTTAAAAGTGCTCATCATTGGAAAACGTTCT
TCGGGGCGAAAACTCTCAAGGATCTTACCGCTGTTGAGATCCAGTTCGATGTAACCCACTCGTGCACCCA
ACTGATCTTCAGCATCTTTTACTTTCACCAGCGTTTCTGGGTGAGCAAAAACAGGAAGGCAAAATGCCGC
AAAAAAGGGAATAAGGGCGACACGGAAATGTTGAATACTCATACTCTTCCTTTTTCAATATTATTGAAGC
ATTTATCAGGGTTATTGTCTCATGAGCGGATACATATTTGAATGTATTTAGAAAAATAAACAAATAGGGG
TTCCGCGCACATTTCCCCGAAAAGTGCCACCTG
[124 nt withheld, positions 14524-14647]
C
[91 nt withheld, positions 14649-14739]
A
[49 nt withheld, positions 14741-14789]
CCTTTGACGTTGGAGTCCACGTTCTTT
[37 nt withheld, positions 14817-14853]
ACCCTATCTCGGTCTATTCTTTTGATTTATAAGGGATTTTGCCGATTTCGGCCTATTGGTTAAAAAATGA
GCTGATTTAACAAAAATTTAACGCGAATTTTAACAAAATATTAACGCTTACAATTTCCATTCGCCATTCA
GGCTGCGCAACTGTTGGGAAGGGCGATCGGTGCGGGCCTCTTCGCTATTACGCCAGCTGGCGAAAGGGGG
ATGTGCTGCAAGGCGATTAAGTTGGGTAACGCCAGGGTTTTCCCAGTCACGACGTTGTAAAACGACGGCC
AGTGAGCGCGCGTAATACGACTCACTATAGGGCGAATTGGAGCT
Features (pLannotate 1.2.2; 41 found; start..end, strand, type, name):
      6..1088    +  misc_feature   Rosa26 left arm: left homology arm from intron 1 of the mouse Rosa26 gene (Soriano, 1999)
   1095..1198    +  misc_feature   Ad SA: adenovirus major late transcript splice acceptor (Friedrich and Soriano, 1991)
   1217..1424    +  polyA_signal   bGH poly(A) signal: bovine growth hormone polyadenylation signal
   1438..1645    +  polyA_signal   bGH poly(A) signal: bovine growth hormone polyadenylation signal
   1654..2033    +  enhancer       CMV enhancer: human cytomegalovirus immediate early enhancer
   2035..2308    +  promoter       chicken β-actin promoter: No description available
   2309..3325    +  intron         chimeric intron: chimera between introns from chicken β-actin and rabbit β-globin
   3388..3421    +  protein_bind   loxP: Cre-mediated recombination occurs in the 8-bp core sequence (GCATACAT). Cre recombinase
   3428..3476    -  polyA_signal   HSV TK poly(A) signal: herpes simplex virus thymidine kinase polyadenylation signal (Cole and Stacy, 1985)
   3483..4286    -  CDS            NeoR/KanR: aminoglycoside phosphotransferase from Tn5; aph(3')-II (or nptII); confers resistance to neomycin, kanamycin, and G418 (Geneticin®)
   4291..4419    -  promoter       HSV TK promoter (fragment): herpes simplex virus thymidine kinase promoter
   4583..4915    -  CDS            DED1 (fragment): DED1_YEAST - Also known as SPP81. Experimental evidence at protein level: Swiss-Prot protein existence level 1. ATP-binding RNA helicase involved in translation initiation. Remodels RNA in response to ADP and ATP concentrations by facilitating disruption, but also formation of RNA duplexes. Has weak ATP-dependent affinity for dsRNA, but strong ATP-dependent affinity for ssRNA. Acts as a virus host factor involved in the replication of the MBV and the L-A viruses by promoting the negative-strand RNA synthesis. May be involved in recognition of the preinitiation complex and DNA binding of the RN
   4911..5021    -  CDS            YO201_YEAST (fragment): Protein uncertain: Swiss-Prot protein existence level 5. From Saccharomyces cerevisiae (strain ATCC 204508 / S288c) (Baker's yeast).
   5023..5097    +  CDS            small t antigen (fragment): SV40 (simian virus 40) small t antigen
   5099..5164    +  intron         small t intron: SV40 (simian virus 40) small t antigen intron
   5163..5636    +  CDS            large T antigen (fragment): large T antigen from SV40 (simian virus 40)
   5633..5715    +  CDS            large T antigen (fragment): large T antigen from SV40 (simian virus 40)
   5739..5873    +  polyA_signal   SV40 poly(A) signal: SV40 polyadenylation signal
   5893..5926    +  protein_bind   loxP: Cre-mediated recombination occurs in the 8-bp core sequence (GCATACAT). Cre recombinase
   5959..6006    +  protein_bind   FRT: FLP-mediated recombination occurs in the 8-bp core sequence TCTAGAAA (Turan and Bode, 2011). FLP recombinase from the Saccharomyces cerevisiae 2μ plasmid
   6025..6042    -  promoter       chicken β-actin promoter (fragment): contains a 21-bp deletion relative to the standard chicken β-actin promoter
   6133..6595    +  misc_feature   IRES: internal ribosome entry site (IRES) of the encephalomyocarditis virus (EMCV)
   6609..7328    +  CDS            EGFP: the original enhanced GFP (Yang et al., 1996) mammalian codon-optimized
   7353..7400    +  protein_bind   FRT: FLP-mediated recombination occurs in the 8-bp core sequence TCTAGAAA (Turan and Bode, 2011). FLP recombinase from the Saccharomyces cerevisiae 2μ plasmid
   7413..7448    -  misc_feature   MCS (fragment): pBluescript multiple cloning site
   7460..7684    +  polyA_signal   bGH poly(A) signal: bovine growth hormone polyadenylation signal
   7688..7709    +  promoter       SV40 promoter (fragment): SV40 enhancer and early promoter
   7774..12114   +  misc_feature   Rosa26 right arm: right homology arm from intron 1 of the mouse Rosa26 gene (Soriano, 1999)
  12127..12159   -  misc_feature   MCS (fragment): pBluescript multiple cloning site
  12164..12286   +  promoter       PGK promoter (fragment): mouse phosphoglycerate kinase 1 promoter
  12332..12350   -  promoter       T3 promoter: promoter for bacteriophage T3 RNA polymerase
  12393..12415   -  protein_bind   lac operator (fragment): The lac repressor binds to the lac operator to inhibit transcription in E. coli. This inhibition can be relieved by adding lactose or isopropyl-β-D-thiogalactopyranoside (IPTG). lac repressor encoded by lacI
  12419..12449   -  promoter       lac promoter: promoter for the E. coli lac operon
  12464..12485   -  protein_bind   CAP binding site: CAP binding activates transcription in the presence of cAMP. E. coli catabolite activator protein
  12498..12590   -  CDS            lacI (fragment): lac repressor; lacI; The lac repressor binds to the lac operator to inhibit transcription in E. coli. This inhibition can be relieved by adding lactose or isopropyl-β-D-thiogalactopyranoside (IPTG).
  12773..13361   -  rep_origin     ori: high-copy-number ColE1/pMB1/pBR322/pUC origin of replication
  13532..14392   -  CDS            AmpR: β-lactamase; bla; confers resistance to ampicillin, carbenicillin, and related antibiotics
  14393..14497   -  promoter       AmpR promoter: bla
  14524..14952   +  rep_origin     f1 ori (sequence partly withheld): f1 bacteriophage origin of replication; arrow indicates direction of (+) strand synthesis
  14983..15138   -  CDS            lacZα (fragment): LacZα fragment of β-galactosidase; lacZ fragment
  15146..15164   +  promoter       T7 promoter: promoter for bacteriophage T7 RNA polymerase
