>Addgene plasmid #74285 | pR26 CAG/GFP Asc Sequencing Result | analyzer sequence | sequence record 243598
CCACCGCGGCAGGCCCTCCGAGCGTGGTGGAGCCGTTCTGTGAGACAGCCGGGTACGAGTCGTGACGCTG
GAAGGGGCAAGCGGGTGGTGGGCAGGAATGCGGTCCGCCCTGCAGCAACCGGAGGGGGAGGGAGAAGGGA
GCGGAAAAGTCTCCACCGGACGCGGCCATGGCTCGGGGGGGGGGGGGCAGCGGAGGAGCGCTTCCGGCCG
ACGTCTCGTCGCTGATTGGCTTCTTTTCCTCCCGCCGTGTGTGAAAACACAAATGGCGTGTTTTGGTTGG
CGTAAGGCGCCTGTCAGTTAACGGCAGCCGGAGTGCGCAGCCGCCGGCAGCCTCGCTCTGCCCACTGGGT
GGGGCGGGAGGTAGGTGGGGTGAGGCGAGCTGGACGTGCGGGCGCGGTCGGCCTCTGGCGGGGCGGGGGG
GGGGAGGGAGGGTCAGCGAAAGTAGCTCGCGCGCGAGCGGCCGCCCACCCTCCCCTTCCTCTGGGGGAGT
CGTTTTACCCGCCGCCGGCCGGGCCTCGTCGTCTGATTGGCTCTCGGGGCCCAGAAAACTGGCCCTTGCC
ATTGGCTCGTGTTCGTGCAAGTTGAGTCCATCCGCCGGCCAGCGGGGGCGGCGAGGAGGCGCTCCCAGGT
TCCGGCCCTCCCCTCGGCCCCGCGCCGCAGAGTCTGGCCGCGCGCCCCTGCGCAACGTGGCAGGAAGCGC
GCGCTGGGGGCGGGGACGGGCAGTAGGGCTGAGCGGCTGCGGGGCGGGTGCAAGCACGTTTCCGACTTGA
GTTGCCTCAAGAGGGGCGTGCTGAGCCAGACCTCCATCGCGCACTCCGGGGAGTGGAGGGAAGGAGCGAG
GGCTCAGTTGGGCTGTTTTGGAGGCAGGAAGCACTTGCTCTCCCAAAGTCGCTCTGAGTTGTTATCAGTA
AGGGAGCTGCAGTGGAGTAGGCGGGGAGAAGGCCGCACCCTTCTCCGGAGGGGGGAGGGGAGTGTTGCAA
TACCTTTCTGGGAGTTCTCTGCTGCCTCCTGGCTTCTGAGGACCGCCCTGGGCCTGGGAGAATCCCTTCC
CCCTCTTCCCTCGTGATCTGCAACTCCAGTCTTTCTAGCATCTGTAGGGCGCAGTAGTCCAGGGTTTCCT
TGATGATGTCATACTTATCCTGTCCCTTTTTTTTCCACAGCTCGCGGTTGAGGACAAACTCTTCGCGGTC
TTTCCAGTGGTTAATTAACTCGAGGACTGTGCCTTCTAGTTGCCAGCCATCTGTTGTTTGCCCCTCCCCC
GTGCCTTCCTTGACCCTGGAAGGTGCCACTCCCACTGTCCTTTCCTAATAAAATGAGGAAATTGCATCGC
ATTGTCTGAGTAGGTGTCATTCTATTCTGGGGGGTGGGGTGGGGCAGGACAGCAAGGGGGAGGATTGGGA
AGACAATAGCAGGCATGCTGGGGATGCGGTCTAGCGACTGTGCCTTCTAGTTGCCAGCCATCTGTTGTTT
GCCCCTCCCCCGTGCCTTCCTTGACCCTGGAAGGTGCCACTCCCACTGTCCTTTCCTAATAAAATGAGGA
AATTGCATCGCATTGTCTGAGTAGGTGTCATTCTATTCTGGGGGGTGGGGTGGGGCAGGACAGCAAGGGG
GAGGATTGGGAAGACAATAGCAGGCATGCTGGGGATGCGGGTCGACATTGATTATTGACTAGTTATTAAT
AGTAATCAATTACGGGGTCATTAGTTCATAGCCCATATATGGAGTTCCGCGTTACATAACTTACGGTAAA
TGGCCCGCCTGGCTGACCGCCCAACGACCCCCGCCCATTGACGTCAATAATGACGTATGTTCCCATAGTA
ACGCCAATAGGGACTTTCCATTGACGTCAATGGGTGGAGTATTTACGGTAAACTGCCCACTTGGCAGTAC
ATCAAGTGTATCATATGCCAAGTACGCCCCCTATTGACGTCAATGACGGTAAATGGCCCGCCTGGCATTA
TGCCCAGTACATGACCTTATGGGACTTTCCTACTTGGCAGTACATCTACGTATTAGTCATCGCTATTACC
ATGGTCGAGGTGAGCCCCACGTTCTGCTTCACTCTCCCCATCTCCCCCCCCTCCCCACCCCCAATTTTGT
ATTTATTTATTTTTTAATTATTTTGTGCAGCGATGGGGGCGGGGGGGGGGGGCGCGCGCCAGGCGGGGGG
GGGGGGGGGGGGGGGGGGGGGGGGGCGGGGCGGAGAGGTGCGGCGGCAGCCAATCAGAGCGGCGCGCTCC
GAAAGTTTCCTTTTATGGCGAGGCGGCGGCGGCGGCGGCCCTATAAAAAGCGAAGCGCGCGGCGGGCGGG
AGTCGCTGCGCGCTGCCTTCGCCCCGTGCCCCGCTCCGCCGCCGCCTCGCGCCGCCCGCCCCGGCTCTGA
CTGACCGCGTTACTCCCACAGGTGAGCGGGCGGGACGGCCCTTCTCCTCCGGGCTGTAATTAGCGCTTGG
TTTAATGACGGCTTGTTTCTTTTCTGTGGCTGCGTGAAAGCCTTGAGGGGCTCCGGGAGGGCCCTTTGTG
CGGGGGGAGCGGCTCGGGGGGTGCGTGCGTGTGTGTGTGCGTGGGGAGCGCCGCGTGCGGCTCCGCGCTG
CCCGGCGGCTGTGAGCGCTGCGGGCGCGGCGCGGGGCTTTGTGCGCTCCGCAGTGTGCGCGAGGGGAGCG
CGGCCGGGGGCGGTGCCCCGCGGTGCGGGGGGGGCTGCGAGGGGAACAAAGGCTGCGTGCGGGGTGTGTG
CGTGGGGGGGTGAGCAGGGGGTGTGGGCGCGTCGGTCGGGCTGCAACCCCCCCTGCACCCCCCTCCCCGA
GTTGCTGAGCACGGCCCGGCTTCGGGTGCGGGGCTCCGTACGGGGCGTGGCGCGGGGCTCGCCGTGCCGG
GCGGGGGGTGGCGGCAGGTGGGGGTGCCGGGCGGGGCGGGGCCGCCTCGGGCCGGGGAGGGCTCGGGGGA
GGGGCGCGGCGGCCCCCGGAGCGCCGGCGGCTGTCGAGGCGCGGCGAGCCGCAGCCATTGCCTTTTATGG
TAATCGTGCGAGAGGGCGCAGGGACTTCCTTTGTCCCAAATCTGTGCGGAGCCGAAATCTGGGAGGCGCC
GCCGCACCCCCTCTAGCGGGCGCGGGGCGAAGCGGTGCGGCGCCGGCAGGAAGGAAATGGGCGGGGAGGG
CCTTCGTGCGTCGCCGCGCCGCCGTCCCCTTCTCCCTCTCCAGCCTCGGGGCTGTCCGCGGGGGGACGGC
TGCCTTCGGGGGGGACGGGGCAGGGCGGGGTTCGGCTTCTGGCGTGTGACCGGCGGCTCTAGAGCCTCTG
CTAACCATGTTCATGCCTTCTTCTTTTTCCTACAGCTCCTGGGCAACGTGCTGGTTATTGTGCTGTCTCA
TCATTTTGGCAAAGAATTCTTAATTAAATAACTTCGTATAGCATACATTATACGAAGTTATGGATCCGAA
CAAACGACCCAACACCCGTGCGTTTTATTCTGTCTTTTTATTGCCGATCCCCTCAGAAGAACTCGTCAAG
AAGGCGATAGAAGGCGATGCGCTGCGAATCGGGAGCGGCGATACCGTAAAGCACGAGGAAGCGGTCAGCC
CATTCGCCGCCAAGCTCTTCAGCAATATCACGGGTAGCCAACGCTATGTCCTGATAGCGGTCCGCCACAC
CCAGCCGGCCACAGTCGATGAATCCAGAAAAGCGGCCATTTTCCACCATGATATTCGGCAAGCAGGCATC
GCCATGGGTCACGACGAGATCCTCGCCGTCGGGCATGCGCGCCTTGAGCCTGGCGAACAGTTCGGCTGGC
GCGAGCCCCTGATGCTCTTCGTCCAGATCATCCTGATCGACAAGACCGGCTTCCATCCGAGTACGTGCTC
GCTCGATGCGATGTTTCGCTTGGTGGTCGAATGGGCAGGTAGCCGGATCAAGCGTATGCAGCCGCCGCAT
TGCATCAGCCATGATGGATACTTTCTCGGCAGGAGCAAGGTGAGATGACAGGAGATCCTGCCCCGGCACT
TCGCCCAATAGCAGCCAGTCCCTTCCCGCTTCAGTGACAACGTCGAGCACAGCTGCGCAAGGAACGCCCG
TCGTGGCCAGCCACGATAGCCGCGCTGCCTCGTCCTGCAGTTCATTCAGGGCACCGGACAGGTCGGTCTT
GACAAAAAGAACCGGGCGCCCCTGCGCTGACAGCCGGAACACGGCGGCATCAGAGCAGCCGATTGTCTGT
TGTGCCCAGTCATAGCCGAATAGCCTCTCCACCCAAGCGGCCGGAGAACCTGCGTGCAATCCATCTTGTT
CAATGGCCGATCCCATATTGGCTGCAGGGTCGCTCGGTGTTCGAGGCCACACGCGTCACCTTAATATGCG
AAGTGGACCTGGGACCGCGCCGCCCCGACTGCATCTGCGTGTTCGAATTCGCCAATGACAAGACGCTGGG
CGGGGTTTGCTCGACATTGGGTGGAAACATTCCAGGCCTGGGTGGAGAGGCTTTTTGCTTCCTCTTGCAA
AACCACACTGCTCGACATTGGGTGGAAACATTCCAGGCCTGGGTGGAGAGGCTTTTTGCTTCCTCTTGAA
AACCACACTGCTCGACTAGTGATTAAAGTCGACTCGGGGACACCAAATATGGCGATCTCGGCCTTTTCGT
TTCTTGGAGCTGGGACATGTTTGCCATCGATCCATCTACCACCAGAACGGCCGTTAGATCTGCTGCCACC
GTTGTTTCCACCGAAGAAACCACCGTTGCCGTAACCACCACGACGGTTGTTGCTAAAGAAGCTGCCACCG
CCACGGCCACCGTTGTAGCCGCCGTTGTTGTTATTGTAGTTGCTACTGTTATTTCTGGCACTTCTTGGTT
TTCCTCTTAAGTGAGGAGGAACATAACCATTCTCGTTGTTGTCGTTGATGCTTAAATTTTGCACTTGTTC
GCTCAGTTCAGCCATAATATGAAATGCTTTTCTTGTTGTTCTTACGGAATACCACTTGCCACCTATCACC
ACAACTAACTTTTTCCCGTTCCTCCATCTCTTTTATATTTTTTTTCTCGAGGGATCTTTGTGAAGGAACC
TTACTTCTGTGGTGTGACATAATTGGACAAACTACCTACAGAGATTTAAAGCTCTAAGGTAAATATAAAA
TTTTTAAGTGTATAATGTGTTAAACTACTGATTCTAATTGTTTGTGTATTTTAGATTCCAACCTATGGAA
CTGATGAATGGGAGCAGTGGTGGAATGCCTTTAATGAGGAAAACCTGTTTTGCTCAGAAGAAATGCCATC
TAGTGATGATGAGGCTACTGCTGACTCTCAACATTCTACTCCTCCAAAAAAGAAGAGAAGGGTAGAAGAC
CCCAAGGACTTTCCTTCAGAATTGCTAAGTTTTTTGAGTCATGCTGTGTTTAGTAATAGAACTCTTGCTT
GCTTTGCTATTTACACCACAAAGGAAAAAGCTGCACTGCTATACAAGAAAATTATGGAAAAATATTCTGT
AACCTTTATAAGTAGGCATAACAGTTATAATCATAACATACTGTTTTTTCTTACTCCACACAGGCATAGA
GTGTCTGCTATTAATAACTATGCTCAAAAATTGTGTACCTTTAGCTTTTTAATTTGTAAAGGGGTTAATA
AGGAATATTTGATGTATAGTGCCTTGACTAGAGATCATAATCAGCCATACCACATTTGTAGAGGTTTTAC
TTGCTTTAAAAAACCTCCCACACCTCCCCCTGAACCTGAAACATAGAATGAATGCAATTGTTGTTGTTAA
CTTGTTTATTGCAGCTTATAATGGTTACAAATAAAGCAATAGCATCACAAATTTCACAAATAAAGCATTT
TTTTCACTGCATTCTAGTTGTGGTTTGTCCAAACTCATCAATGTATCTTATCATGTCTGGATCTGACATG
GTAAGTAAGCTTATAACTTCGTATAGCATACATTATACGAAGTTATCGGCGCGCCGCGGCCGCGATCAAT
TCGGTACCGAAGTTCCTATTCCGAAGTTCCTATTCTCTAGAAAGTATAGGAACTTCCTCGAGGGTACCCC
AATTCCGCCCCCCCCCCCCCCCTAACGTTACTGGCCGAAGCCGCTTGGAATAAGGCCGGTGTGCGTTTGT
CTATATGTTATTTTCCACCATATTGCCGTCTTTTGGCAATGTGAGGGCCCGGAAACCTGGCCCTGTCTTC
TTGACGAGCATTCCTAGGGGTCTTTCCCCTCTCGCCAAAGGAATGCAAGGTCTGTTGAATGTCGTGAAGG
AAGCAGTTCCTCTGGAAGCTTCTTGAAGACAAACAACGTCTGTAGCGACCCTTTGCAGGCAGCGGAACCC
CCCACCTGGCGACAGGTGCCTCTGCGGCCAAAAGCCACGTGTATAAGATACACCTGCAAAGGCGGCACAA
CCCCAGTGCCACGTTGTGAGTTGGATAGTTGTGGAAAGAGTCAAATGGCTCTCCTCAAGCGTATTCAACA
AGGGGCTGAAGGATGCCCAGAAGGTACCCCATTGTATGGGATCTGATCTGGGGCCTCGGTGCACATGCTT
TACATGTGTTTAGTCGAGGTTAAAAAAACGTCTAGGCCCCCCGAACCACGGGGACGTGGTTTTCCTTTGA
AAAACACGATGATAATATGGCCACAACCATGGTGAGCAAGGGCGAGGAGCTGTTCACCGGGGTGGTGCCC
ATCCTGGTCGAGCTGGACGGCGACGTAAACGGCCACAAGTTCAGCGTGTCCGGCGAGGGCGAGGGCGATG
CCACCTACGGCAAGCTGACCCTGAAGTTCATCTGCACCACCGGCAAGCTGCCCGTGCCCTGGCCCACCCT
CGTGACCACCCTGACCTACGGCGTGCAGTGCTTCAGCCGCTACCCCGACCACATGAAGCAGCACGACTTC
TTCAAGTCCGCCATGCCCGAAGGCTACGTCCAGGAGCGCACCATCTTCTTCAAGGACGACGGCAACTACA
AGACCCGCGCCGAGGTGAAGTTCGAGGGCGACACCCTGGTGAACCGCATCGAGCTGAAGGGCATCGACTT
CAAGGAGGACGGCAACATCCTGGGGCACAAGCTGGAGTACAACTACAACAGCCACAACGTCTATATCATG
GCCGACAAGCAGAAGAACGGCATCAAGGTGAACTTCAAGATCCGCCACAACATCGAGGACGGCAGCGTGC
AGCTCGCCGACCACTACCAGCAGAACACCCCCATCGGCGACGGCCCCGTGCTGCTGCCCGACAACCACTA
CCTGAGCACCCAGTCCGCCCTGAGCAAAGACCCCAACGAGAAGCGCGATCACATGGTCCTGCTGGAGTTC
GTGACCGCCGCCGGGATCACTCTCGGCATGGACGAGCTGTACAAGTAATCCGGGATCCGGAGAGCTCCCA
ACGAAGTTCCTATTCCGAAGTTCCTATTCTCTAGAAAGTATAGGAACTTCCTCGAGGTTGGATGCAGCCC
GGGGGATCCACTAGTTCTAGAGCGGCCGATCAGCCTCGACTGTGCCTTCTAGTTGCCAGCCATCTGTTGT
TTGCCCCTCCCCCGTGCCTTCCTTGACCCTGGAAGGTGCCACTCCCACTGTCCTTTCCTAATAAAATGAG
GAAATTGCATCGCATTGTCTGAGTAGGTGTCATTCTATTCTGGGGGGTGGGGTGGGGCAGGACAGCAAGG
GGGAGGATTGGGAAGACAATAGCAGGCATGCTGGGGATGCGGTGGGCTCTATGGCTTCTGAGGCGGAAAG
AACCAGCTGGGGCTCGAGATCCACTAGTTCTAGCCTCGAGGCTAGAGCGGCCGCCGCGCCGATATCGAAT
TCGCTAGAAGATGGGCGGGAGTCTTCTGGGCAGGCTTAAAGGCTAACCTGGTGTGTGGGCGTTGTCCTGC
AGGGGAATTGAACAGGTGTAAAATTGGAGGGACAAGACTTCCCACAGATTTTCGGTTTTGTCGGGAAGTT
TTTTAATAGGGGCAAATAAGGAAAATGGGAGGATAGGTAGTCATCTGGGGTTTTATGCAGCAAAACTACA
GGTTATTATTGCTTGTGATCCGCCTCGGAGTATTTTCCATCGAGGTAGATTAAAGACATGCTCACCCGAG
TTTTATACTCTCCTGCTTGAGATCCTTACTACAGTATGAAATTACAGTGTCGCGAGTTAGACTATGTAAG
CAGAATTTTAATCATTTTTAAAGAGCCCAGTACTTCATATCCATTTCTCCCGCTCCTTCTGCAGCCTTAT
CAAAAGGTATTTTAGAACACTCATTTTAGCCCCATTTTCATTTATTATACTGGCTTATCCAACCCCTAGA
CAGAGCATTGGCATTTTCCCTTTCCTGATCTTAGAAGTCTGATGACTCATGAAACCAGACAGATTAGTTA
CATACACCACAAATCGAGGCTGTAGCTGGGGCCTCAACACTGCAGTTCTTTTATAACTCCTTAGTACACT
TTTTGTTGATCCTTTGCCTTGATCCTTAATTTTCAGTGTCTATCACCTCTCCCGTCAGGTGGTGTTCCAC
ATTTGGGCCTATTCTCAGTCCAGGGAGTTTTACAACAATAGATGTATTGAGAATCCAACCTAAAGCTTAA
CTTTCCACTCCCATGAATGCCTCTCTCCTTTTTCTCCATTTATAAACTGAGCTATTAACCATTAATGGTT
TCCAGGTGGATGTCTCCTCCCCCAATATTACCTGATGTATCTTACATATTGCCAGGCTGATATTTTAAGA
CATTAAAAGGTATATTTCATTATTGAGCCACATGGTATTGATTACTGCTTACTAAAATTTTGTCATTGTA
CACATCTGTAAAAGGTGGTTCCTTTTGGAATGCAAAGTTCAGGTGTTTGTTGTCTTTCCTGACCTAAGGT
CTTGTGAGCTTGTATTTTTTCTATTTAAGCAGTGCTTTCTCTTGGACTGGCTTGACTCATGGCATTCTAC
ACGTTATTGCTGGTCTAAATGTGATTTTGCCAAGCTTCTTCAGGACCTATAATTTTGCTTGACTTGTAGC
CAAACACAAGTAAAATGATTAAGCAACAAATGTATTTGTGAAGCTTGGTTTTTAGGTTGTTGTGTTGTGT
GTGCTTGTGCTCTATAATAATACTATCCAGGGGCTGGAGAGGTGGCTCGGAGTTCAAGAGCACAGACTGC
TCTTCCAGAAGTCCTGAGTTCAATTCCCAGCAACCACATGGTGGCTCACAACCATCTGTAATGGGATCTG
ATGCCCTCTTCTGGTGTGTCTGAAGACCACAAGTGTATTCACATTAAATAAATAAATCCTCCTTCTTCTT
CTTTTTTTTTTTTTTAAAGAGAATACTGTCTCCAGTAGAATTTACTGAAGTAATGAAATACTTTGTGTTT
GTTCCAATATGGTAGCCAATAATCAAATTACTCTTTAAGCACTGGAAATGTTACCAAGGAACTAATTTTT
ATTTGAAGTGTAACTGTGGACAGAGGAGCCATAACTGCAGACTTGTGGGATACAGAAGACCAATGCAGAC
TTTAATGTCTTTTCTCTTACACTAAGCAATAAAGAAATAAAAATTGAACTTCTAGTATCCTATTTGTTTA
AACTGCTAGCTTTACTTAACTTTTGTGCTTCATCTATACAAAGCTGAAAGCTAAGTCTGCAGCCATTACT
AAACATGAAAGCAAGTAATGATAATTTTGGATTTCAAAAATGTAGGGCCAGAGTTTAGCCAGCCAGTGGT
GGTGCTTGCCTTTATGCCTTTAATCCCAGCACTCTGGAGGCAGAGACAGGCAGATCTCTGAGTTTGAGCC
CAGCCTGGTCTACACATCAAGTTCTATCTAGGATAGCCAGGAATACACACAGAAACCCTGTTGGGGAGGG
GGGCTCTGAGATTTCATAAAATTATAATTGAAGCATTCCCTAATGAGCCACTATGGATGTGGCTAAATCC
GTCTACCTTTCTGATGAGATTTGGGTATTATTTTTTCTGTCTCTGCTGTTGGTTGGGTCTTTTGACACTG
TGGGCTTTCTTTAAAGCCTCCTTCCTGCCATGTGGTCTCTTGTTTGCTACTAACTTCCCATGGCTTAAAT
GGCATGGCTTTTTGCCTTCTAAGGGCAGCTGCTGAGATTTGCAGCCTGATTTCCAGGGTGGGGTTGGGAA
ATCTTTCAAACACTAAAATTGTCCTTTAATTTTTTTTTTAAAAAATGGGTTATATAATAAACCTCATAAA
ATAGTTATGAGGAGTGAGGTGGACTAATATTAAATGAGTCCCTCCCCTATAAAAGAGCTATTAAGGCTTT
TTGTCTTATACTTAACTTTTTTTTTAAATGTGGTATCTTTAGAACCAAGGGTCTTAGAGTTTTAGTATAC
AGAAACTGTTGCATCGCTTAATCAGATTTTCTAGTTTCAAATCCAGAGAATCCAAATTCTTCACAGCCAA
AGTCAAATTAAGAATTTCTGACTTTTAATGTTAATTTGCTTACTGTGAATATAAAAATGATAGCTTTTCC
TGAGGCAGGGTCTCACTATGTATCTCTGCCTGATCTGCAACAAGATATGTAGACTAAAGTTCTGCCTGCT
TTTGTCTCCTGAATACTAAGGTTAAAATGTAGTAATACTTTTGGAACTTGCAGGTCAGATTCTTTTATAG
GGGACACACTAAGGGAGCTTGGGTGATAGTTGGTAAAATGTGTTTCAAGTGATGAAAACTTGAATTATTA
TCACCGCAACCTACTTTTTAAAAAAAAAAGCCAGGCCTGTTAGAGCATGCTTAAGGGATCCCTAGGACTT
GCTGAGCACACAAGAGTAGTTACTTGGCAGGCTCCTGGTGAGAGCATATTTCAAAAAACAAGGCAGACAA
CCAAGAAACTACAGTTAAGGTTACCTGTCTTTAAACCATCTGCATATACACAGGGATATTAAAATATTCC
AAATAATATTTCATTCAAGTTTTCCCCCATCAAATTGGGACATGGATTTCTCCGGTGAATAGGCAGAGTT
GGAAACTAAACAAATGTTGGTTTTGTGATTTGTGAAATTGTTTTCAAGTGATAGTTAAAGCCCATGAGAT
ACAGAACAAAGCTGCTATTTCGAGGTCTCTTGGTTTATACTCAGAAGCACTTCTTTGGGTTTCCCTGCAC
TATCCTGATCATGTGCTAGGCCTACCTTAGGCTGATTGTTGTTCAAATAAACTTAAGTTTCCTGTCAGGT
GATGTCATATGATTTCATATATCAAGGCAAAACATGTTATATATGTTAAACATTTGTACTTAATGTGAAA
GTTAGGTCTTTGTGGGTTTGATTTTTAATTTTCAAAACCTGAGCTAAATAAGTCATTTTTACATGTCTTA
CATTTGGTGGAATTGTATAATTGTGGTTTGCAGGCAAGACTCTCTGACCTAGTAACCCTACCTATAGAGC
ACTTTGCTGGGTCACAAGTCTAGGAGTCAAGCATTTCACCTTGAAGTTGAGACGTTTTGTTAGTGTATAC
TAGTTTATATGTTGGAGGACATGTTTATCCAGAAGATATTCAGGACTATTTTTGACTGGGCTAAGGAATT
GATTCTGATTAGCACTGTTAGTGAGCATTGAGTGGCCTTTAGGCTTGAATTGGAGTCACTTGTATATCTC
AAATAATGCTGGCCTTTTTTAAAAAGCCCTTGTTCTTTATCACCCTGTTTTCTACATAATTTTTGTTCAA
AGAAATACTTGTTTGGATCTCCTTTTGACAACAATAGCATGTTTTCAAGCCATATTTTTTTTCCTTTTTT
TTTTTTTTTTTGGTTTTTCGAGACAGGGTTTCTCTGTATAGCCCTGGCTGTCCTGGAACTCACTTTGTAG
ACCAGGCTGGCCTCGAACTCAGAAATCCGCCTGCCTCTGCCTCCTGAGTGCCGGGATTAAAGGCGTGCAC
CACCACGCCTGGCTAAGTTGGATATTTTGTTATATAACTATAACCAATACTAACTCCACTGGGTGGATTT
TTAATTCAGTCAGTAGTCTTAAGTGGTCTTTATTGGCCCTTCATTAAAATCTACTGTTCACTCTAACAGA
GGCTGTTGGTACTAGTGGCACTTAAGCAACTTCCTACGGATATACTAGCAGATTAAGGGTCAGGGATAGA
AACTAGTCTAGCGTTTTGTATACCTACCAGCTTTATACTACCTTGTTCTGATAGAAATATTTCAGGACAT
CTAGCTTATCGATACCGTCGACGGTATCGATAAGCTTGATATCGAATTCTACCGGGTAGGGGAGGCGCTT
TTCCCAAGGCAGTCTGGAGCATGCGCTTTAGCAGCCCCGCTGGGCACTTGGCGCTACACAAGTGGCCTCT
GGCCTCGCACACATTCCACATCCACCGGTAGGCGCCGCCGCCCTGCAGGGCGATCGCGGCCGCGGTACCC
AGCTTTTGTTCCCTTTAGTGAGGGTTAATTGCGCGCTTGGCGTAATCATGGTCATAGCTGTTTCCTGTGT
GAAATTGTTATCCGCTCACAATTCCACACAACATACGAGCCGGAAGCATAAAGTGTAAAGCCTGGGGTGC
CTAATGAGTGAGCTAACTCACATTAATTGCGTTGCGCTCACTGCCCGCTTTCCAGTCGGGAAACCTGTCG
TGCCAGCTGCATTAATGAATCGGCCAACGCGCGGGGAGAGGCGGTTTGCGTATTGGGCGCTCTTCCGCTT
CCTCGCTCACTGACTCGCTGCGCTCGGTCGTTCGGCTGCGGCGAGCGGTATCAGCTCACTCAAAGGCGGT
AATACGGTTATCCACAGAATCAGGGGATAACGCAGGAAAGAACATGTGAGCAAAAGGCCAGCAAAAGGCC
AGGAACCGTAAAAAGGCCGCGTTGCTGGCGTTTTTCCATAGGCTCCGCCCCCCTGACGAGCATCACAAAA
ATCGACGCTCAAGTCAGAGGTGGCGAAACCCGACAGGACTATAAAGATACCAGGCGTTTCCCCCTGGAAG
CTCCCTCGTGCGCTCTCCTGTTCCGACCCTGCCGCTTACCGGATACCTGTCCGCCTTTCTCCCTTCGGGA
AGCGTGGCGCTTTCTCATAGCTCACGCTGTAGGTATCTCAGTTCGGTGTAGGTCGTTCGCTCCAAGCTGG
GCTGTGTGCACGAACCCCCCGTTCAGCCCGACCGCTGCGCCTTATCCGGTAACTATCGTCTTGAGTCCAA
CCCGGTAAGACACGACTTATCGCCACTGGCAGCAGCCACTGGTAACAGGATTAGCAGAGCGAGGTATGTA
GGCGGTGCTACAGAGTTCTTGAAGTGGTGGCCTAACTACGGCTACACTAGAAGAACAGTATTTGGTATCT
GCGCTCTGCTGAAGCCAGTTACCTTCGGAAAAAGAGTTGGTAGCTCTTGATCCGGCAAACAAACCACCGC
TGGTAGCGGTGGTTTTTTTGTTTGCAAGCAGCAGATTACGCGCAGAAAAAAAGGATCTCAAGAAGATCCT
TTGATCTTTTCTACGGGGTCTGACGCTCAGTGGAACGAAAACTCACGTTAAGGGATTTTGGTCATGAGAT
TATCAAAAAGGATCTTCACCTAGATCCTTTTAAATTAAAAATGAAGTTTTAAATCAATCTAAAGTATATA
TGAGTAAACTTGGTCTGACAGTTACCAATGCTTAATCAGTGAGGCACCTATCTCAGCGATCTGTCTATTT
CGTTCATCCATAGTTGCCTGACTCCCCGTCGTGTAGATAACTACGATACGGGAGGGCTTACCATCTGGCC
CCAGTGCTGCAATGATACCGCGAGACCCACGCTCACCGGCTCCAGATTTATCAGCAATAAACCAGCCAGC
CGGAAGGGCCGAGCGCAGAAGTGGTCCTGCAACTTTATCCGCCTCCATCCAGTCTATTAATTGTTGCCGG
GAAGCTAGAGTAAGTAGTTCGCCAGTTAATAGTTTGCGCAACGTTGTTGCCATTGCTACAGGCATCGTGG
TGTCACGCTCGTCGTTTGGTATGGCTTCATTCAGCTCCGGTTCCCAACGATCAAGGCGAGTTACATGATC
CCCCATGTTGTGCAAAAAAGCGGTTAGCTCCTTCGGTCCTCCGATCGTTGTCAGAAGTAAGTTGGCCGCA
GTGTTATCACTCATGGTTATGGCAGCACTGCATAATTCTCTTACTGTCATGCCATCCGTAAGATGCTTTT
CTGTGACTGGTGAGTACTCAACCAAGTCATTCTGAGAATAGTGTATGCGGCGACCGAGTTGCTCTTGCCC
GGCGTCAATACGGGATAATACCGCGCCACATAGCAGAACTTTAAAAGTGCTCATCATTGGAAAACGTTCT
TCGGGGCGAAAACTCTCAAGGATCTTACCGCTGTTGAGATCCAGTTCGATGTAACCCACTCGTGCACCCA
ACTGATCTTCAGCATCTTTTACTTTCACCAGCGTTTCTGGGTGAGCAAAAACAGGAAGGCAAAATGCCGC
AAAAAAGGGAATAAGGGCGACACGGAAATGTTGAATACTCATACTCTTCCTTTTTCAATATTATTGAAGC
ATTTATCAGGGTTATTGTCTCATGAGCGGATACATATTTGAATGTATTTAGAAAAATAAACAAATAGGGG
TTCCGCGCACATTTCCCCGGAATGGCGAATGGAAATTGTAAGCGTTAATATTTTGTTAAAATTCGCGTTA
AATTTTTGTTAAATCAGCTCATTTTTTAACCAATAGGCCGAAATCGGCAAAATCCCTTATAAATCAAAAG
AATAGACCGAGATAGGGT
[37 nt withheld, positions 14649-14685]
AAAGAACGTGGACTCCAACGTCAAAGG
[49 nt withheld, positions 14713-14761]
T
[91 nt withheld, positions 14763-14853]
G
[124 nt withheld, positions 14855-14978]
CCCATTCGCCATTCAGGCTGCGCAACTGTTGGGAAGGGCGATCGGTGCGGGCCTCTTCGCTATTACGCCA
GCTGGCGAAAGGGGGATGTGCTGCAAGGCGATTAAGTTGGGTAACGCCAGGGTTTTCCCAGTCACGACGT
TGTAAAACGACGGCCAGTGAGCGCGCGTAATACGACTCACTATAGGGCGAATTGGAGCT
Features (pLannotate 1.2.2; 41 found; start..end, strand, type, name):
      6..1088    +  misc_feature   Rosa26 left arm: left homology arm from intron 1 of the mouse Rosa26 gene (Soriano, 1999)
   1095..1198    +  misc_feature   Ad SA: adenovirus major late transcript splice acceptor (Friedrich and Soriano, 1991)
   1217..1424    +  polyA_signal   bGH poly(A) signal: bovine growth hormone polyadenylation signal
   1438..1645    +  polyA_signal   bGH poly(A) signal: bovine growth hormone polyadenylation signal
   1654..2033    +  enhancer       CMV enhancer: human cytomegalovirus immediate early enhancer
   2035..2308    +  promoter       chicken β-actin promoter: No description available
   2309..3325    +  intron         chimeric intron: chimera between introns from chicken β-actin and rabbit β-globin
   3388..3421    +  protein_bind   loxP: Cre-mediated recombination occurs in the 8-bp core sequence (GCATACAT). Cre recombinase
   3428..3476    -  polyA_signal   HSV TK poly(A) signal: herpes simplex virus thymidine kinase polyadenylation signal (Cole and Stacy, 1985)
   3483..4286    -  CDS            NeoR/KanR: aminoglycoside phosphotransferase from Tn5; aph(3')-II (or nptII); confers resistance to neomycin, kanamycin, and G418 (Geneticin®)
   4291..4419    -  promoter       HSV TK promoter (fragment): herpes simplex virus thymidine kinase promoter
   4583..4915    -  CDS            DED1 (fragment): DED1_YEAST - Also known as SPP81. Experimental evidence at protein level: Swiss-Prot protein existence level 1. ATP-binding RNA helicase involved in translation initiation. Remodels RNA in response to ADP and ATP concentrations by facilitating disruption, but also formation of RNA duplexes. Has weak ATP-dependent affinity for dsRNA, but strong ATP-dependent affinity for ssRNA. Acts as a virus host factor involved in the replication of the MBV and the L-A viruses by promoting the negative-strand RNA synthesis. May be involved in recognition of the preinitiation complex and DNA binding of the RN
   4911..5021    -  CDS            YO201_YEAST (fragment): Protein uncertain: Swiss-Prot protein existence level 5. From Saccharomyces cerevisiae (strain ATCC 204508 / S288c) (Baker's yeast).
   5023..5097    +  CDS            small t antigen (fragment): SV40 (simian virus 40) small t antigen
   5099..5164    +  intron         small t intron: SV40 (simian virus 40) small t antigen intron
   5163..5636    +  CDS            large T antigen (fragment): large T antigen from SV40 (simian virus 40)
   5633..5715    +  CDS            large T antigen (fragment): large T antigen from SV40 (simian virus 40)
   5739..5873    +  polyA_signal   SV40 poly(A) signal: SV40 polyadenylation signal
   5893..5926    +  protein_bind   loxP: Cre-mediated recombination occurs in the 8-bp core sequence (GCATACAT). Cre recombinase
   5959..6006    +  protein_bind   FRT: FLP-mediated recombination occurs in the 8-bp core sequence TCTAGAAA (Turan and Bode, 2011). FLP recombinase from the Saccharomyces cerevisiae 2μ plasmid
   6025..6042    -  promoter       chicken β-actin promoter (fragment): contains a 21-bp deletion relative to the standard chicken β-actin promoter
   6133..6595    +  misc_feature   IRES: internal ribosome entry site (IRES) of the encephalomyocarditis virus (EMCV)
   6609..7328    +  CDS            EGFP: the original enhanced GFP (Yang et al., 1996) mammalian codon-optimized
   7353..7400    +  protein_bind   FRT: FLP-mediated recombination occurs in the 8-bp core sequence TCTAGAAA (Turan and Bode, 2011). FLP recombinase from the Saccharomyces cerevisiae 2μ plasmid
   7413..7448    -  misc_feature   MCS (fragment): pBluescript multiple cloning site
   7460..7684    +  polyA_signal   bGH poly(A) signal: bovine growth hormone polyadenylation signal
   7688..7709    +  promoter       SV40 promoter (fragment): SV40 enhancer and early promoter
   7774..12114   +  misc_feature   Rosa26 right arm: right homology arm from intron 1 of the mouse Rosa26 gene (Soriano, 1999)
  12127..12159   -  misc_feature   MCS (fragment): pBluescript multiple cloning site
  12164..12286   +  promoter       PGK promoter (fragment): mouse phosphoglycerate kinase 1 promoter
  12332..12350   -  promoter       T3 promoter: promoter for bacteriophage T3 RNA polymerase
  12393..12415   -  protein_bind   lac operator (fragment): The lac repressor binds to the lac operator to inhibit transcription in E. coli. This inhibition can be relieved by adding lactose or isopropyl-β-D-thiogalactopyranoside (IPTG). lac repressor encoded by lacI
  12419..12449   -  promoter       lac promoter: promoter for the E. coli lac operon
  12464..12485   -  protein_bind   CAP binding site: CAP binding activates transcription in the presence of cAMP. E. coli catabolite activator protein
  12498..12590   -  CDS            lacI (fragment): lac repressor; lacI; The lac repressor binds to the lac operator to inhibit transcription in E. coli. This inhibition can be relieved by adding lactose or isopropyl-β-D-thiogalactopyranoside (IPTG).
  12773..13361   -  rep_origin     ori: high-copy-number ColE1/pMB1/pBR322/pUC origin of replication
  13532..14392   -  CDS            AmpR: β-lactamase; bla; confers resistance to ampicillin, carbenicillin, and related antibiotics
  14393..14497   -  promoter       AmpR promoter: bla
  14550..14978   -  rep_origin     f1 ori (sequence partly withheld): f1 bacteriophage origin of replication; arrow indicates direction of (+) strand synthesis
  14983..15138   -  CDS            lacZα (fragment): LacZα fragment of β-galactosidase; lacZ fragment
  15146..15164   +  promoter       T7 promoter: promoter for bacteriophage T7 RNA polymerase
