[The description below was written by a language model from this plasmid's Addgene catalogue record and pLannotate feature annotations shown in this document.]
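Description:
pR26 CAG/GFP Asc is a roughly 15.2 kb mouse gene-targeting vector built on a Bluescript backbone and designed to insert a conditional expression cassette into the Rosa26 locus by homologous recombination. It is propagated in E. coli from a high-copy ColE1/pUC origin with ampicillin selection. The backbone also retains an f1 origin, lacZα and lac promoter remnants, and flanking T7 and T3 promoters. The targeting cassette lies between a short left homology arm of about 1.1 kb and a long right arm of about 4.3 kb, both taken from intron 1 of mouse Rosa26.

Directly after the left arm, an adenovirus splice acceptor followed by two bGH polyadenylation signals captures and terminates the endogenous Rosa26 transcript. Expression of the cassette is therefore driven by the inserted CAG promoter (CMV enhancer, chicken β-actin promoter and chimeric intron). Downstream of CAG is a loxP-flanked stop cassette containing an inverted HSV TK promoter-driven neomycin/G418 resistance gene. It also contains transcription-blocking sequences, which are annotated as yeast-derived fragments and SV40 small t/large T fragments with the SV40 poly(A) signal. Cre recombination removes this block and permits transcription of whatever coding sequence the user has cloned into the AscI site. The feature table does not annotate this site, although it presumably lies between the stop cassette and the reporter. An FRT-flanked EMCV IRES-EGFP unit follows, terminated by a bGH poly(A) signal. It co-reports expression from the same transcript and can be excised with FLP. Only a fragment of a PGK promoter lies beyond the right arm, and no negative selection gene is annotated. The associated publication describes the generation of Rosa26 knock-in mice by CRISPR/Cas9 in C57BL/6 zygotes.
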