Addgene plasmid #74285: pR26 CAG/GFP Asc
Purpose: Gene targeting vector for the mouse Rosa26 locus, including a CAG promoter, loxP flanked stop cassette and GFP, for cloning into AscI
Depositing lab: Ralf Kuehn. Depositing organization: Max-Delbrueck-Centrum fuer Molekulare Medizin (MDC). Publication: Efficient generation of Rosa26 knock-in mice using CRISPR/Cas9 in C57BL/6 zygotes. Chu VT, Weber T, Graf R, Sommermann T, Petsch K, Sack U, Volchkov P, Rajewsky K, Kuhn R. BMC Biotechnol. 2016 Jan 16;16(1):4. doi: 10.1186/s12896-016-0234-4. PubMed 26772810.
Backbone
  Vector backbone: Bluescript
  Vector type: Mouse Targeting
Growth in bacteria
  Bacterial resistance: Ampicillin, 100 μg/mL
  Growth temperature: 30°C
  Growth strain: DH5alpha
  Copy number: High Copy
Gene/Insert
  Gene/Insert name: Rosa26 5-homology region
  Species: M. musculus (mouse)
  Cloning method: Restriction Enzyme; 5′ cloning site I-SceI (destroyed during cloning); 3′ cloning site XbaI (destroyed during cloning)
  Sequencing primers: 5′ M13 forward; 3′ M13 reverse
Terms and licenses: Academic/Nonprofit Terms; Industry Terms: Not Available to Industry
How to cite: pR26 CAG/GFP Asc was a gift from Ralf Kuehn (Addgene plasmid # 74285 ; http://n2t.net/addgene:74285 ; RRID:Addgene_74285)
