>Addgene plasmid #74285 | pR26 CAG/GFP Asc | addgene partial sequence | sequence record 141262 | FLP-rec 5'-TTCGGCTTCTGGCGTGTGAC-3'
GCCTTCTTCTTTTTCCTACAGCTCCTGGGCAACGTGCTGGTTATTGTGCTGTCTCATCATTTTGGCAAAG
AATTCTTAATTAAATAACTTCGTATAGCATACATTATACGAAGTTATGGATCCGAACAAACGACCCAACA
CCCGTGCGTTTTATTCTGTCTTTTTATTGCCGATCCCCTCAGAAGAACTCGTCAAGAAGGCGATAGAAGG
CGATGCGCTGCGAATCGGGAGCGGCGATACCGTAAAGCACGAGGAAGCGGTCAGCCCATTCGCCGCCAAG
CTCTTCAGCAATATCACGGGTAGCCAACGCTATGTCCTGATAGCGGTCCGCCACACCCAGCCGGCCACAG
TCGATGAATCCAGAAAAGCGGCCATTTTCCACCATGATATTCGGCAAGCAGGCATCGCCATGGGTCACGA
CGAGATCCTCGCCGTCGGGCATGCGCGCCTTGAGCCTGGCGAACAGTTCGGCTGGCGCGAGCCCCTGATG
CTCTTCGTCCAGATCATCCTGATCGACAAGACCGGCTTCCATCCGAGTACGTGCTCGCTCGATGCGATGT
TTCGCTTGGTGGTCGAATGGGCAGGTAGCCGGATCAAGCGTATGCAGCCGCCGCATTGCATCAGCCATGA
TGGATACTTTCTCGGCAGGAGCAAGGTGAGATGACAGGAGATCCTGCCCCGGCACTTCGCCCAATAGCAG
CCAGTCCCTTCCCGCTTCAGTGACAACGTCGAGCACAGCTGCGCAAGGAACGCCCGTCGTGGCCAGCCAC
GATAGCCGCGCTGCCTCGTCCTGCAGTTCATTCA
