>Addgene plasmid #74285 | pR26 CAG/GFP Asc | addgene partial sequence | sequence record 142221 | BGH-rev 5'-TAGAAGGCACAGTCGAGG-3'
ACCTCGAGGAAGTTCCTATACTTTCTAGAGAATAGGAACTTCGGAATAGGAACTTCGTTGGGAGCTCTCC
GGATCCCGGATTACTTGTACAGCTCGTCCATGCCGAGAGTGATCCCGGCGGCGGTCACGAACTCCAGCAG
GACCATGTGATCGCGCTTCTCGTTGGGGTCTTTGCTCAGGGCGGACTGGGTGCTCAGGTAGTGGTTGTCG
GGCAGCAGCACGGGGCCGTCGCCGATGGGGGTGTTCTGCTGGTAGTGGTCGGCGAGCTGCACGCTGCCGT
CCTCGATGTTGTGGCGGATCTTGAAGTTCACCTTGATGCCGTTCTTCTGCTTGTCGGCCATGATATAGAC
GTTGTGGCTGTTGTAGTTGTACTCCAGCTTGTGCCCCAGGATGTTGCCGTCCTCCTTGAAGTCGATGCCC
TTCAGCTCGATGCGGTTCACCAGGGTGTCGCCCTCGAACTTCACCTCGGCGCGGGTCTTGTAGTTGCCGT
CGTCCTTGAAGAAGATGGTGCGCTCCTGGACGTAGCCTTCGGGCATGGCGGACTTGAAGAAGTCGTGCTG
CTTCATGTGGTCGGGGTAGCGGCTGAAGCACTGCACGCCGTAGGTCAGGGTGGTCACGAGGGTGGGCCAG
GGCACGGGCAGCTTGCCGGTGGTGCAGATGAACTTCAGGGTCAGCTTGCCGTAGGTGGCATCGCCCTCGC
CCTCGCCGGACACGCTGAACTTGTGGCCGTTTACGTCGCCGTCCAGCTCGACCAGGATGGGCACCACC
